Addgene plasmid #57439: mEos2-Vinculin-N-21
Purpose: Localization: Focal Adhesions, Excitation: 505 / 569, Emission: 516 / 581
Depositing lab: Michael Davidson. Depositing organization: Florida State University, Tallahassee.
Backbone
  Vector backbone: mEos2-N1
  Backbone size w/o insert (bp): 4750
  Vector type: Mammalian Expression
  Selectable markers: Neomycin (select with G418)
Growth in bacteria
  Bacterial resistance: Kanamycin, 50 μg/mL
  Growth temperature: 37°C
  Growth strain: DH5alpha
  Copy number: High Copy
Gene/Insert
  Gene/Insert name: Vinculin (alt name: NM_003373.3)
  Species: H. sapiens (human)
  Entrez Gene: VCL (a.k.a. CMD1W, CMH15, HEL114, MV, MVCL, VINC)
  Promoter: CMV
  Tag / fusion protein: mEos2 (C terminal on backbone)
  Cloning method: Unknown
  Sequencing primers: 5′ CMV-F; 3′ SV40pA-R
Terms and licenses: Academic/Nonprofit Terms; Industry Terms
Depositor comments: . Excitation = 505 / 569; Emission = 516 / 581
How to cite: mEos2-Vinculin-N-21 was a gift from Michael Davidson (Addgene plasmid # 57439 ; http://n2t.net/addgene:57439 ; RRID:Addgene_57439)
