[The description below was written by a language model from this plasmid's Addgene catalogue record.]
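Description:
mEos2-Vinculin-N-21 is a mammalian expression plasmid built on the mEos2-N1 backbone (about 4.75 kb without the insert), an N1-style fusion vector in which a gene of interest is placed upstream of the fluorescent protein coding sequence. It is maintained as a high-copy plasmid in E. coli under kanamycin selection, and it carries a neomycin resistance marker that allows G418 selection of stably transfected mammalian cells. No feature table is supplied with the record, so the origin of replication, polyadenylation signals and other backbone elements are not itemised. However, the listed 3′ sequencing primer implies an SV40 polyadenylation signal downstream of the fusion. The cloning method is recorded as unknown.

The insert is human vinculin (VCL), expressed from the CMV immediate-early promoter, which gives strong constitutive transcription in most mammalian cell lines. mEos2 is fused to the C terminus of vinculin. The "N-21" in the name probably denotes the fusion orientation and a 21-residue linker, although the record does not say so explicitly. mEos2 is a monomeric green-to-red photoconvertible fluorescent protein. The paired values in the record match its two states, with excitation and emission at 505/516 nm for the green form and 569/581 nm for the red form after conversion. Vinculin is a cytoskeletal adaptor that links integrin-based adhesion complexes to actin, so the fusion localises to focal adhesions, which is the stated purpose of the construct. It therefore serves as a focal adhesion marker for live- or fixed-cell imaging. Photoconvertible tags of this type are also commonly used for pulse-chase tracking of protein populations and for single-molecule localisation microscopy.
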