>Addgene plasmid #57439 | mEos2-Vinculin-N-21 | depositor partial sequence | sequence record 88573 | insert sequence
GACGTCAGATCCGCTAGCACCGCCACCATGCCAGTGTTTCATACGCGCACGATCGAGAGCATCCTGGAGC
CGGTGGCACAGCAGATCTCCCACCTGGTGATAATGCACGAGGAGGGCGAGGTGGACGGCAAAGCCATTCC
TGACCTCACCGCGCCCGTGGCCGCCGTGCAGGCGGCCGTCAGCAACCTCGTCCGGGTTGGAAAAGAGACT
GTTCAAACCACTGAGGATCAGATTTTGAAGAGAGATATGCCACCAGCATTTATTAAGGTTGAGAATGCTT
GCACCAAGCTTGTCCAGGCAGCTCAGATGCTTCAGTCAGACCCTTACTCAGTGCCTGCTCGAGATTATCT
AATTGATGGGTCAAGGGGCATCCTCTCTGGAACATCAGACCTGCTCCTTACCTTCGATGAGGCTGAGGTC
CGTAAAATTATTAGAGTTTGCAAAGGAATTTTGGAATATCTTACAGTGGCAGAGGTGGTGGAGACTATGG
AAGATTTGGTCACTTACACAAAGAATCTTGGGCCAGGAATGACTAAGATGGCCAAGATGATTGACGAGAG
ACAGCAGGAGCTCACTCACCAGGAGCACCGAGTGATGTTGGTGAACTCGATGAACACCGTGAAAGAGTTG
CTGCCAGTTCTCATTTCAGCTATGAAGATTTTTGTAACAACTAAAAACTCAAAAAACCAAGGCATAGAGG
AAGCTTTAAAAAATCGCAATTTTACTCTAGAAAAAATGAGTGCTGAAATTAATGAGATAATTCGTGTGTT
ACAACTCACCTCTTGGGATGAAGATGCCTGGGCCAGCAAGGACACTGAAGCCATGAAGAGAGCATTGGCC
TCCATAGACTCCAAACTGAACCAGGCCAAAGGTTGGCTCCGTGACCCTAGTGCCTCCCCAGGGGATGCTG
GTGAGCAGGCCATCAGACAGATCTTAGATGAAGCTGGAAAAGTTGGTGAACTCTGTGCAGGCAAAGAACG
CAGGGAGATTCTGGGAACTTGCAAAATGCTAGGGCAGATGACTGATCAAGTGGCTGACCTCCGTGCCAGA
GGACAAGGATCCTCACCGGTGGCCATGCAGAAAGCTCAGCAGGTATCTCAGGGTCTGGATGTGCTCACAG
CAAAAGTGGAAAATGCAGCTCGCAAGCTGGAAGCCATGACCAACTCAAAGCAGAGCATTGCAAAGAAGAT
CGATGCTGCTCAGAACTGGCTTGCAGATCCAAATGGTGGACCGGAAGGAGAAGAGCAGATTCGAGGTGCT
TTGGCTGAAGCTCGGAAAATAGCAGAATTATGTGATGATCCTAAAGAAAGAGATGACATTCTACGTTCCC
TTGGGGAAATATCTGCTCTGACTTCTAAATTAGCAGATCTACGAAGACAGGGGAAAGGAGATTCTCCAGA
GGCTCGAGCCTTGGCCAAACAGGTGGCCACGGCCCTGCAGAACCTGCAGACCAAAACCAACCGGGCTGTG
GCCAACAGCAGACCGGCCAAAGCAGCTGTACACCTTGAGGGCAAGATTGAGCAAGCACAGCGGTGGATTG
ATAATCCCACAGTGGATGACCGTGGAGTCGGTCAGGCTGCCATCCGGGGGCTTGTGGCCGAAGGGCATCG
TCTGGCTAATGTTATGATGGGGCCTTATCGGCAAGATCTTCTCGCCAAGTGTGACCGAGTGGACCAGCTG
ACAGCCCAGCTGGCTGACCTGGCTGCCAGAGGGGAAGGGGAGAGTCCTCAGGCACGAGCACTTGCATCTC
AGCTCCAAGACTCCTTAAAGGATCTAAAAGCTCGGATGCAGGAGGCCATGACTCAGGAAGTGTCAGATGT
TTTCAGCGATACCACAACTCCCATCAAGCTGTTGGCAGTGGCAGCCACGGCGCCTCCTGATGCGCCTAAC
AGGGAAGAGGTATTTGATGAGAGGGCAGCTAACTTTGAAAACCATTCAGGAAAGCTTGGTGCTACGGCCG
AGAAGGCGGCTGCGGTTGGTACTGCTAATAAATCAACAGTGGAAGGCATTCAGGCCTCAGTGAAGACGGC
CCGAGAACTCACACCCCAGGTGGTCTCGGCTGCTCGTATCTTACTTAGGAACCCTGGAAATCAAGCTGCT
TATGAACATTTTGAGACCATGAAGAACCAGTGGATCGATAATGTTGAAAAAATGACAGGGCTGGTGGACG
AAGCCATTGATACCAAATCTCTGTTGGATGCTTCAGAAGAAGCAATTAAAAAAGACCTGGACAAGTGCAA
GGTAGCTATGGCCAACATTCAGCCTCAGATGCTGGTTGCTGGGGCAACCAGTATTGCTCGTCGGGCCAAC
CGGATCCTGCTGGTGGCTAAGAGGGAGGTGGAAAATTCCGAGGATCCCAAGTTCCGTGAGGCTGTGAAAG
CTGCCTCTGATGAATTGAGCAAAACCATCTCCCCGATGGTGATGGATGCAAAAGCTGTGGCTGGAAACAT
TTCCGACCCTGGACTGCAAAAGAGCTTCCTGGACTCAGGATATCGGATCCTGGGAGCTGTGGCCAAGGTC
AGAGAAGCCTTCCAACCTCAGGAGCCTGACTTCCCGCCGCCTCCACCAGACCTTGAACAACTCCGACTAA
CAGATGAGCTTGCTCCTCCCAAACCACCTCTGCCTGAAGGTGAGGTCCCTCCACCTAGGCCTCCACCACC
AGAGGAAAAGGATGAAGAGTTCCCTGAGCAGAAGGCCGGGGAGGTGATTAACCAGCCAATGATGATGGCT
GCCAGACAGCTCCATGATGAAGCTCGCAAATGGTCCAGCAAGGGCAATGACATCATTGCAGCAGCCAAGC
GCATGGCTCTGCTGATGGCTGAGATGTCTCGGCTGGTAAGAGGGGGCAGTGGTACCAAGCGGGCACTCAT
TCAGTGTGCCAAGGACATCGCCAAGGCCTCAGATGAGGTGACTCGGTTGGCCAAGGAGGTTGCCAAGCAG
TGCACAGATAAACGGATTAGAACCAACCTCTTACAGGTATGTGAGCGAATCCCAACCATAAGCACCCAGC
TCAAAATCCTGTCCACAGTGAAGGCCACCATGCTGGGCCGGACCAACATCAGTGATGAGGAGTCTGAGCA
GGCCACAGAGATGCTGGTTCACAATGCCCAGAACCTCATGCAGTCTGTGAAGGAGACTGTGCGGGAAGCT
GAAGCTGCTTCAATCAAAATTCGAACAGATGCTGGATTTACACTGCGCTGGGTTAGAAAGACTCCCTGGT
ACCAGTCCGGTGGCAGCGGAATTCTGCAGTCGACGGTACCGCGGGCCCGGGATCCACCGGTCGCCACCAT
GAGTGCGATTAAGCCAGACATGAAGATCAAACTCCGTATGGAAGGCAACGTAAACGGGCACCACTTTGTG
ATCGACGGAGATGGTACAGGCAAGCCTTTTGAGGGAAAACAGAGTATGGATCTTGAAGTCAAAGAGGGCG
GACCTCTGCCTTTTGCCTTTGATATCCTGACCACTGCATTCCATTACGGCAACAGGGTATTCGCCAAATA
TCCAGACAACATACAAGACTATTTTAAGCAGTCGTTTCCTAAGGGGTATTCGTGGGAACGAAGCTTGACT
TTCGAAGACGGGGGCATTTGCATTGCCAGAAACGACATAACAATGGAAGGGGACACTTTCTATAATAAAG
TTCGATTTTATGGTACCAACTTTCCCGCCAATGGTCCAGTTATGCAGAAGAAGACGCTGAAATGGGAGCC
CTCCACTGAGAAAATGTATGTGCGTGATGGAGTGCTGACGGGTGATATTCATATGGCTTTGTTGCTTGAA
GGAAATGCCCATTACCGATGTGACTTCAGAACTACTTACAAAGCTAAGGAGAAGGGTGTCAAGTTACCAG
GCTACCACTTTGTGGACCACTGCATTGAGATTTTAAGCCATGACAAAGATTACAACAAGGTTAAGCTGTA
TGAGCATGCTGTTGCTCATTCTGGATTGCCTGACAATGCCAGACGATAAGCGGCCGCGACTCTAGATCAT
AATCAGCCATACCACATTT
