>Addgene plasmid #57439 | mEos2-Vinculin-N-21 | addgene partial sequence | sequence record 119769 | CMV-F 5'-CGCAAATGGGCGGTAGGCGTG-3'
CAGATCCGCTAGCACCGCCACCATGCCAGTGTTTCATACGCGCACGATCGAGAGCATCCTGGAGCCGGTG
GCACAGCAGATCTCCCACCTGGTGATAATGCACGAGGAGGGCGAGGTGGACGGCAAAGCCATTCCTGACC
TCACCGCGCCCGTGGCCGCCGTGCAGGCGGCCGTCAGCAACCTCGTCCGGGTTGGAAAAGAGACTGTTCA
AACCACTGAGGATCAGATTTTGAAGAGAGATATGCCACCAGCATTTATTAAGGTTGAGAATGCTTGCACC
AAGCTTGTCCAGGCAGCTCAGATGCTTCAGTCAGACCCTTACTCAGTGCCTGCTCGAGATTATCTAATTG
ATGGGTCAAGGGGCATCCTCTCTGGAACATCAGACCTGCTCCTTACCTTCGATGAGGCTGAGGTCCGTAA
AATTATTAGAGTTTGCAAAGGAATTTTGGAATATCTTACAGTGGCAGAGGTGGTGGAGACTATGGAAGAT
TTGGTCACTTACACAAAGAATCTTGGGCCAGGAATGACTAAGATGGCCAAGATGATTGACGAGAGACAGC
AGGAGCTCACTCACCAGGAGCACCGAGTGATGTTGGTGAACTCGATGAACACCGTGAAAGAGTTGCTGCC
AGTTCTCATTTCAGCTATGAAGATTTTTGTAACAACTAAAAACTCAAAAAACCAAGGCATAGAGGAAGCT
TTAAAAAATCGCAATTTTACTC
