>Addgene plasmid #57439 | mEos2-Vinculin-N-21 | addgene partial sequence | sequence record 119770 | SV40pA-R 5'-GAAATTTGTGATGCTATTGC-3'
CAACAACAATTGCATTCATTTTATGTTTCAGGTTCAGGGGGAGGTGTGGGAGGTTTTTTAAAGCAAGTAA
AACCTCTACAAATGTGGTATGGCTGATTATGATCTAGAGTCGCGGCCGCTTATCGTCTGGCATTGTCAGG
CAATCCAGAATGAGCAACAGCATGCTCATACAGCTTAACCTTGTTGTAATCTTTGTCATGGCTTAAAATC
TCAATGCAGTGGTCCACAAAGTGGTAGCCTGGTAACTTGACACCCTTCTCCTTAGCTTTGTAAGTAGTTC
TGAAGTCACATCGGTAATGGGCATTTCCTTCAAGCAACAAAGCCATATGAATATCACCCGTCAGCACTCC
ATCACGCACATACATTTTCTCAGTGGAGGGCTCCCATTTCAGCGTCTTCTTCTGCATAACTGGACCATTG
GCGGGAAAGTTGGTACCATAAAATCGAACTTTATTATAGAAAGTGTCCCCTTCCATTGTTATGTCGTTTC
TGGCAATGCAAATGCCCCCGTCTTCGAAAGTCAAGCTTCGTTCCCACGAATACCCCTTAGGAAACGACTG
CTTAAAATAGTCTTGTATGTTGTCTGGATATTTGGCGAATACCCTGTTGCCGTAATGGAATGCAGTGGTC
AGGATATCAAAGGCAAAAGGCAGAGGTCCGCCCTCTTTGACTTCAAGATCCATACTCTGTTTTCCCTCAA
AAGGCTTGCCTGTACCATCTCCGTCGATCACAAAGTGGTGCCCGTTTACGTTGCCTTCCATACGGAGTTT
GATCTTCAT
